>Addgene plasmid #52027 | CCL5-bio-His | depositor full sequence | sequence record 80101 | CCL5-bio-His sequence 6911 bps
GTCGACCTCCATCACGGCCTATAAGAGTGAGGGGGAGTCAGCGGAGTTCTCCTTCCCACTCAACCTTGGA
GAGGAAAGCCTGCAGGGAGAGTTGAGATGGAAGGCAGAGAAGGCTCCTTCTTCCCAGTCCTGGATCACCT
TCTCCCTAAAGAACCAAAAGGTGTCTGTGCAGAAGTCTACTAGCAACCCCAAGTTCCAGCTGTCCGAAAC
GCTCCCACTCACCCTTCAGATACCCCAGGTCTCCCTTCAGTTTGCTGGTTCTGGCAACCTGACCCTGACT
CTGGACAGAGGGATACTGTATCAGGAAGTGAACCTGGTGGTGATGAAAGTGACTCAGCCCGACAGCAACA
CTTTGACCTGTGAGGTGATGGGACCCACCTCACCCAAGATGAGACTGATCTTGAAGCAGGAGAATCAGGA
GGCCAGGGTCTCCAGGCAGGAGAAAGTGATTCAAGTGCAGGCCCCTGAAGCAGGGGTGTGGCAATGTCTA
CTGAGTGAAGGTGAAGAGGTCAAGATGGACTCCAAGATCCAGGTTTTATCCAAAGGGTTGAATTCCGGCA
GCCTGCACCACATCCTGGACGCCCAGAAGATGCTGTGGAACCACAGGGACAGGAACCTGCCTCCTCTGGC
CCCTCTGGGCCCCCACCACCATCACCACCATTGAGTCTAGACACGTGATTAATTAAGGATCCCCCGACCT
CGACCTCTGGCTAATAAAGGAAATTTATTTTCATTGCAATAGTGTGTTGGAATTTTTTGTGTCTCTCACT
CGGAAGGACATATGGGAGGGCAAATCATTTGGTCGAGATCCCTCGGAGATCTCTAGCTAGAGGATCGATC
CCCGCCCCGGACGAACTAAACCTGACTACGACATCTCTGCCCCTTCTTCGCGGGGCAGTGCATGTAATCC
CTTCAGTTGGTTGGTACAACTTGCCAACTGGGCCCTGTTCCACATGTGACACGGGGGGGGACCAAACACA
AAGGGGTTCTCTGACTGTAGTTGACATCCTTATAAATGGATGTGCACATTTGCCAACACTGAGTGGCTTT
CATCCTGGAGCAGACTTTGCAGTCTGTGGACTGCAACACAACATTGCCTTTATGTGTAACTCTTGGCTGA
AGCTCTTACACCAATGCTGGGGGACATGTACCTCCCAGGGGCCCAGGAAGACTACGGGAGGCTACACCAA
CGTCAATCAGAGGGGCCTGTGTAGCTACCGATAAGCGGACCCTCAAGAGGGCATTAGCAATAGTGTTTAT
AAGGCCCCCTTGTTAACCCTAAACGGGTAGCATATGCTTCCCGGGTAGTAGTATATACTATCCAGACTAA
CCCTAATTCAATAGCATATGTTACCCAACGGGAAGCATATGCTATCGAATTAGGGTTAGTAAAAGGGTCC
TAAGGAACAGCGATATCTCCCACCCCATGAGCTGTCACGGTTTTATTTACATGGGGTCAGGATTCCACGA
GGGTAGTGAACCATTTTAGTCACAAGGGCAGTGGCTGAAGATCAAGGAGCGGGCAGTGAACTCTCCTGAA
TCTTCGCCTGCTTCTTCATTCTCCTTCGTTTAGCTAATAGAATAACTGCTGAGTTGTGAACAGTAAGGTG
TATGTGAGGTGCTCGAAAACAAGGTTTCAGGTGACGCCCCCAGAATAAAATTTGGACGGGGGGTTCAGTG
GTGGCATTGTGCTATGACACCAATATAACCCTCACAAACCCCTTGGGCAATAAATACTAGTGTAGGAATG
AAACATTCTGAATATCTTTAACAATAGAAATCCATGGGGTGGGGACAAGCCGTAAAGACTGGATGTCCAT
CTCACACGAATTTATGGCTATGGGCAACACATAATCCTAGTGCAATATGATACTGGGGTTATTAAGATGT
GTCCCAGGCAGGGACCAAGACAGGTGAACCATGTTGTTACACTCTATTTGTAACAAGGGGAAAGAGAGTG
GACGCCGACAGCAGCGGACTCCACTGGTTGTCTCTAACACCCCCGAAAATTAAACGGGGCTCCACGCCAA
TGGGGCCCATAAACAAAGACAAGTGGCCACTCTTTTTTTTGAAATTGTGGAGTGGGGGCACGCGTCAGCC
CCCACACGCCGCCCTGCGGTTTTGGACTGTAAAATAAGGGTGTAATAACTTGGCTGATTGTAACCCCGCT
AACCACTGCGGTCAAACCACTTGCCCACAAAACCACTAATGGCACCCCGGGGAATACCTGCATAAGTAGG
TGGGCGGGCCAAGATAGGGGCGCGATTGCTGCGATCTGGAGGACAAATTACACACACTTGCGCCTGAGCG
CCAAGCACAGGGTTGTTGGTCCTCATATTCACGAGGTCGCTGAGAGCACGGTGGGCTAATGTTGCCATGG
GTAGCATATACTACCCAAATATCTGGATAGCATATGCTATCCTAATCTATATCTGGGTAGCATAGGCTAT
CCTAATCTATATCTGGGTAGCATATGCTATCCTAATCTATATCTGGGTAGTATATGCTATCCTAATTTAT
ATCTGGGTAGCATAGGCTATCCTAATCTATATCTGGGTAGCATATGCTATCCTAATCTATATCTGGGTAG
TATATGCTATCCTAATCTGTATCCGGGTAGCATATGCTATCCTAATAGAGATTAGGGTAGTATATGCTAT
CCTAATTTATATCTGGGTAGCATATACTACCCAAATATCTGGATAGCATATGCTATCCTAATCTATATCT
GGGTAGCATATGCTATCCTAATCTATATCTGGGTAGCATAGGCTATCCTAATCTATATCTGGGTAGCATA
TGCTATCCTAATCTATATCTGGGTAGTATATGCTATCCTAATTTATATCTGGGTAGCATAGGCTATCCTA
ATCTATATCTGGGTAGCATATGCTATCCTAATCTATATCTGGGTAGTATATGCTATCCTAATCTGTATCC
GGGTAGCATATGCTATCCTCATGATAAGCTGTCAAACATGAGAATTTTCTTGAAGACGAAAGGGCCTCGT
GATACGCCTATTTTTATAGGTTAATGTCATGATAATAATGGTTTCTTAGACGTCAGGTGGCACTTTTCGG
GGAAATGTGCGCGGAACCCCTATTTGTTTATTTTTCTAAATACATTCAAATATGTATCCGCTCATGAGAC
AATAACCCTGATAAATGCTTCAATAATATTGAAAAAGGAAGAGTATGAGTATTCAACATTTCCGTGTCGC
CCTTATTCCCTTTTTTGCGGCATTTTGCCTTCCTGTTTTTGCTCACCCAGAAACGCTGGTGAAAGTAAAA
GATGCTGAAGATCAGTTGGGTGCACGAGTGGGTTACATCGAACTGGATCTCAACAGCGGTAAGATCCTTG
AGAGTTTTCGCCCCGAAGAACGTTTTCCAATGATGAGCACTTTTAAAGTTCTGCTATGTGGCGCGGTATT
ATCCCGTGTTGACGCCGGGCAAGAGCAACTCGGTCGCCGCATACACTATTCTCAGAATGACTTGGTTGAG
TACTCACCAGTCACAGAAAAGCATCTTACGGATGGCATGACAGTAAGAGAATTATGCAGTGCTGCCATAA
CCATGAGTGATAACACTGCGGCCAACTTACTTCTGACAACGATCGGAGGACCGAAGGAGCTAACCGCTTT
TTTGCACAACATGGGGGATCATGTAACTCGCCTTGATCGTTGGGAACCGGAGCTGAATGAAGCCATACCA
AACGACGAGCGTGACACCACGATGCCTGCAGCAATGGCAACAACGTTGCGCAAACTATTAACTGGCGAAC
TACTTACTCTAGCTTCCCGGCAACAATTAATAGACTGGATGGAGGCGGATAAAGTTGCAGGACCACTTCT
GCGCTCGGCCCTTCCGGCTGGCTGGTTTATTGCTGATAAATCTGGAGCCGGTGAGCGTGGGTCTCGCGGT
ATCATTGCAGCACTGGGGCCAGATGGTAAGCCCTCCCGTATCGTAGTTATCTACACGACGGGGAGTCAGG
CAACTATGGATGAACGAAATAGACAGATCGCTGAGATAGGTGCCTCACTGATTAAGCATTGGTAACTGTC
AGACCAAGTTTACTCATATATACTTTAGATTGATTTAAAACTTCATTTTTAATTTAAAAGGATCTAGGTG
AAGATCCTTTTTGATAATCTCATGACCAAAATCCCTTAACGTGAGTTTTCGTTCCACTGAGCGTCAGACC
CCGTAGAAAAGATCAAAGGATCTTCTTGAGATCCTTTTTTTCTGCGCGTAATCTGCTGCTTGCAAACAAA
AAAACCACCGCTACCAGCGGTGGTTTGTTTGCCGGATCAAGAGCTACCAACTCTTTTTCCGAAGGTAACT
GGCTTCAGCAGAGCGCAGATACCAAATACTGTTCTTCTAGTGTAGCCGTAGTTAGGCCACCACTTCAAGA
ACTCTGTAGCACCGCCTACATACCTCGCTCTGCTAATCCTGTTACCAGTGGCTGCTGCCAGTGGCGATAA
GTCGTGTCTTACCGGGTTGGACTCAAGACGATAGTTACCGGATAAGGCGCAGCGGTCGGGCTGAACGGGG
GGTTCGTGCACACAGCCCAGCTTGGAGCGAACGACCTACACCGAACTGAGATACCTACAGCGTGAGCTAT
GAGAAAGCGCCACGCTTCCCGAAGGGAGAAAGGCGGACAGGTATCCGGTAAGCGGCAGGGTCGGAACAGG
AGAGCGCACGAGGGAGCTTCCAGGGGGAAACGCCTGGTATCTTTATAGTCCTGTCGGGTTTCGCCACCTC
TGACTTGAGCGTCGATTTTTGTGATGCTCGTCAGGGGGGCGGAGCCTATGGAAAAACGCCAGCAACGCGG
CCTTTTTACGGTTCCTGGCCTTTTGCTGGCCTTTTGCTCACATGTTCTTTCCTGCGTTATCCCCTGATTC
TGTGGATAACCGTATTACCGCCTTTGAGTGAGCTGATACCGCTCGCCGCAGCCGAACGACCGAGCGCAGC
GAGTCAGTGAGCGAGGAAGCGGAAGAGCGCCCAATACGCAAACCGCCTCTCCCCGCGCGTTGGCCGATTC
ATTAATGCAGCTGGCACGACAGGTTTCCCGACTGGAAAGCGGGCAGTGAGCGCAACGCAATTAATGTGAG
TTAGCTCACTCATTAGGCACCCCAGGCTTTACACTTTATGCTTCCGGCTCGTATGTTGTGTGGAATTGTG
AGCGGATAACAATTTCACACAGGAAACAGCTATGACCATGATTACGCCAAGCTCTAGCTAGAGGTCGACC
AATTCTCATGTTTGACAGCTTATCATCGCAGATCCGGGCAACGTTGTTGCCATTGCTGCAGGCGCAGAAC
TGGTAGGTATGGAAGATCTATACATTGAATCAATATTGGCAATTAGCCATATTAGTCATTGGTTATATAG
CATAAATCAATATTGGCTATTGGCCATTGCATACGTTGTATCTATATCATAATATGTACATTTATATTGG
CTCATGTCCAATATGACCGCCATGTTGACATTGATTATTGACTAGTTATTAATAGTAATCAATTACGGGG
TCATTAGTTCATAGCCCATATATGGAGTTCCGCGTTACATAACTTACGGTAAATGGCCCGCCTGGCTGAC
CGCCCAACGACCCCCGCCCATTGACGTCAATAATGACGTATGTTCCCATAGTAACGCCAATAGGGACTTT
CCATTGACGTCAATGGGTGGAGTATTTACGGTAAACTGCCCACTTGGCAGTACATCAAGTGTATCATATG
CCAAGTCCGCCCCCTATTGACGTCAATGACGGTAAATGGCCCGCCTGGCATTATGCCCAGTACATGACCT
TACGGGACTTTCCTACTTGGCAGTACATCTACGTATTAGTCATCGCTATTACCATGGTGATGCGGTTTTG
GCAGTACACCAATGGGCGTGGATAGCGGTTTGACTCACGGGGATTTCCAAGTCTCCACCCCATTGACGTC
AATGGGAGTTTGTTTTGGCACCAAAATCAACGGGACTTTCCAAAATGTCGTAATAACCCCGCCCCGTTGA
CGCAAATGGGCGGTAGGCGTGTACGGTGGGAGGTCTATATAAGCAGAGCTCGTTTAGTGAACCGTCAGAT
CCTCACTCTCTTCCGCATCGCTGTCTGCGAGGGCCAGCTGTTGGGCTCGCGGTTGAGGACAAACTCTTCG
CGGTCTTTCCAGTACTCTTGGATCGGAAACCCGTCGGCCTCCGAACGGTACTCCGCCACCGAGGGACCTG
AGCGAGTCCGCATCGACCGGATCGGAAAACCTCTCGAGAAAGGCGTCTAACCAGTCACAGTCGCAAGGTA
GGCTGAGCACCGTGGCGGGCGGCAGCGGGTGGCGGTCGGGGTTGTTTCTGGCGGAGGTGCTGCTGATGAT
GTAATTAAAGTAGGCGGTCTTGAGACGGCGGATGGTCGAGGTGAGGTGTGGCAGGCTTGAGATCCAGCTG
TTGGGGTGAGTACTCCCTCTCAAAAGCGGGCATTACTTCTGCGCTAAGATTGTCAGTTTCCAAAAACGAG
GAGGATTTGATATTCACCTGGCCCGATCTGGCCATACACTTGAGTGACAATGACATCCACTTTGCCTTTC
TCTCCACAGGTGTCCACTCCCAGGTCCAAGTTTAAACTGCGGCCGCCACCATGGTCGTGTCTGCCGCCGC
TCTGGCCGTGATCCTGATCGCCACCGCCCTGTGTGCCCCTGCCAGCGCCAGCCCTTACAGCAGCGACACC
ACCCCCTGCTGCTTCGCCTATATCGCCAGACCCCTGCCCAGAGCCCACATCAAAGAGTACTTCTACACCA
GCGGCAAGTGCAGCAACCCCGCCGTGGTGTTCGTGACCCGGAAGAACAGACAGGTCTGCGCCAACCCCGA
GAAGAAGTGGGTCCGGGAGTACATCAACAGCCTGGAAATGAGTGGCGCGCC
Features (pLannotate 1.2.2; 19 found; start..end, strand, type, name):
    713..768     +  polyA_signal   β-globin poly(A) signal: rabbit β-globin polyadenylation signal (Gil and Proudfoot, 1987)
   1282..2963    -  rep_origin     oriP (fragment): Epstein-Barr virus oriP replication origin (Yates et al., 2000)
   3090..3194    +  promoter       AmpR promoter: bla
   3195..4055    +  CDS            AmpR: β-lactamase; bla; confers resistance to ampicillin, carbenicillin, and related antibiotics
   4226..4814    +  rep_origin     ori: high-copy-number ColE1/pMB1/pBR322/pUC origin of replication
   4997..5089    +  CDS            lacI (fragment): lac repressor; lacI; The lac repressor binds to the lac operator to inhibit transcription in E. coli. This inhibition can be relieved by adding lactose or isopropyl-β-D-thiogalactopyranoside (IPTG).
   5102..5123    +  protein_bind   CAP binding site: CAP binding activates transcription in the presence of cAMP. E. coli catabolite activator protein
   5138..5168    +  promoter       lac promoter: promoter for the E. coli lac operon
   5176..5192    +  protein_bind   lac operator: The lac repressor binds to the lac operator to inhibit transcription in E. coli. This inhibition can be relieved by adding lactose or isopropyl-β-D-thiogalactopyranoside (IPTG). lac repressor encoded by lacI
   5262..5278    +  promoter       tet promoter (fragment): E. coli promoter for tetracycline efflux protein gene
   5288..5313    -  CDS            bla(M) (fragment): β-lactamase lacking the signal sequence; bla(M); allows cytosolic expression of β-lactamase
   5487..5866    +  enhancer       CMV enhancer: human cytomegalovirus immediate early enhancer
   5868..6067    +  promoter       CMV promoter: human cytomegalovirus (CMV) immediate early promoter
   6135..6173    +  misc_feature   Ad SA (fragment): adenovirus major late transcript splice acceptor (Friedrich and Soriano, 1991)
   6206..6415    -  CDS            PTP (fragment): TERM_ADE02 - Experimental evidence at protein level: Swiss-Prot protein existence level 1. Protein covalently bound to the viral DNA that acts as a primer for viral genomic replication by DNA strand displacement. Assembles on the viral origin of replication in an initiation complex with viral polymerase, DBP, host NFIA and host POU2F1/OCT1. During initiation, the polymerase covalently couples the first dCTP with Ser- 580 of pTP. The terminal protein stimulates the template activity over 20 fold compared to protein-free templates. Neo-synthesized viral genomes are linked to two preterminal prot
   6446..6535    +  intron         chimeric intron (fragment): chimera between introns from adenovirus and immunoglobulin heavy chain genes
   6554..6600    +  CDS            IgH signal sequence (fragment): signal sequence from the mouse immunoglobulin heavy chain variable region
   6631..6903    +  CDS            CCL5: CCL5_HUMAN - Also known as D17S136E, SCYA5. Experimental evidence at protein level: Swiss-Prot protein existence level 1. Chemoattractant for blood monocytes, memory T-helper cells and eosinophils. Causes the release of histamine from basophils and activates eosinophils. May activate several chemokine receptors including CCR1, CCR3, CCR4 and CCR5. One of the major HIV-suppressive factors produced by CD8+ T-cells. Recombinant RANTES protein induces a dose-dependent inhibition of different strains of HIV-1, HIV-2, and simian immunodeficiency virus (SIV). The processed form RANTES(3-68) acts as a
   6892..553     +  CDS            Cd4 (fragment) (across the origin): CD4_RAT - Experimental evidence at protein level: Swiss-Prot protein existence level 1. Integral membrane glycoprotein that plays an essential role in the immune response and serves multiple functions in responses against both external and internal offenses. In T-cells, functions primarily as a coreceptor for MHC class II molecule:peptide complex. The antigens presented by class II peptides are derived from extracellular proteins while class I peptides are derived from cytosolic proteins. Interacts simultaneously with the T-cell receptor (TCR) and the MHC class II presented by antigen presenti
