[The description below was written by a language model from this plasmid's Addgene catalogue record and pLannotate feature annotations shown in this document.]
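Description:
CCL5-bio-His is a mammalian expression plasmid built on the pTT3 backbone, designed to produce human C-C motif chemokine 5 (CCL5, also known as RANTES) as a secreted, tagged recombinant protein. In bacteria it is maintained through a high-copy ColE1/pUC-type origin and selected with ampicillin via the β-lactamase gene. The backbone also carries a fragment of the Epstein-Barr virus oriP, which allows episomal persistence in cells that supply EBNA1 and is a characteristic feature of pTT-series vectors used for transient expression. Remnants of lac regulatory elements and other small fragments in the annotation appear to be cloning-vector leftovers with no role in expression.

Expression is driven by the CMV immediate early enhancer and promoter, followed by adenovirus-derived leader, splice and intron sequences that support efficient processing of the transcript. The annotation tool labels part of this region as a reverse-strand adenoviral terminal protein fragment, most likely a homology hit to that leader rather than a functional coding sequence. The chemically synthesised CCL5 precursor coding sequence sits between retained NotI and AscI sites. A short hit to an immunoglobulin heavy chain signal sequence is annotated upstream of it, though the record does not say whether this is used. CCL5 is fused in frame at its C terminus to rat CD4 domains 3 and 4, then an enzymatic biotinylation sequence, a linker and a His tag. The latter tags are listed in the catalogue fields but not individually annotated. A rabbit β-globin polyadenylation signal terminates the transcript.

The tag arrangement allows His-based purification and site-specific biotinylation for capture on streptavidin, and the CD4 domains provide a common fusion partner. The associated publication used such proteins in a human platelet receptor protein microarray to screen for extracellular receptor-ligand interactions.
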