Addgene plasmid #52027: CCL5-bio-His
Purpose: Expresses full-length C-C motif chemokine 5 precursor ectodomain in mammalian cells. C-terminal rat Cd4d3+4 tag, biotinylation sequence and His tag.
Depositing lab: Gavin Wright. Depositing organization: Wellcome Sanger Institute. Publication: A human platelet receptor protein microarray identifies FcepsilonR1alpha as an activating PEAR1 ligand. Sun Y, Vandenbriele C, Kauskot A, Verhamme P, Hoylaerts MF, Wright GJ. Mol Cell Proteomics. 2015 Feb 23. pii: mcp.M114.046946. 10.1074/mcp.M114.046946 PubMed 25713122.
Backbone
  Vector backbone: pTT3
  Backbone manufacturer: Yves Durocher, NRC
  Backbone size w/o insert (bp): 6618
  Total vector size (bp): 6911
  Modifications to backbone: Rat CD4 d3+4, enzymatic biotinylation sequence, linker and His tag (CD4d3+4-BioLHis).
  Vector type: Mammalian Expression
Growth in bacteria
  Bacterial resistance: Ampicillin, 100 μg/mL
  Growth temperature: 37°C
  Growth strain: Top10
  Copy number: High Copy
Gene/Insert
  Gene/Insert name: CCL5 (alt name: C-C motif chemokine 5 precursor)
  Species: H. sapiens (human)
  Insert size (bp): 293
  GenBank ID: C-C motif chemokine 5 precursor CCL5
  Entrez Gene: CCL5 (a.k.a. D17S136E, RANTES, SCYA5, SIS-delta, SISd, TCP228, eoCP)
  Promoter: CMV
  Tag / fusion protein: rat CD4 d3+4 (C terminal on backbone); enzymatic biotinylation sequence (C terminal on backbone); His tag (C terminal on backbone)
  Cloning method: Restriction Enzyme; 5′ cloning site NotI (not destroyed); 3′ cloning site AscI (not destroyed)
  Sequencing primers: 5′ CMV-fwd
Resource information
  A portion of this plasmid was derived from a plasmid made by: Insert was chemically synthesised.
Terms and licenses: Academic/Nonprofit Terms; Industry Terms: Not Available to Industry
Depositor comments: Article ref 120
How to cite: CCL5-bio-His was a gift from Gavin Wright (Addgene plasmid # 52027 ; http://n2t.net/addgene:52027 ; RRID:Addgene_52027)
