>Addgene plasmid #52027 | CCL5-bio-His | addgene partial sequence | sequence record 94667 | pMT2-F 5'-TTGCCTTTCTCTCCACAGGT-3'
GCGGCCGCCACCATGGTCGTGTCTGCCGCCGCTCTGGCCGTGATCCTGATCGCCACCGCCCTGTGTGCCC
CTGCCAGCGCCAGCCCTTACAGCAGCGACACCACCCCCTGCTGCTTCGCCTATATCGCCAGACCCCTGCC
CAGAGCCCACATCAAAGAGTACTTCTACACCAGCGGCAAGTGCAGCAACCCCGCCGTGGTGTTCGTGACC
CGGAAGAACAGACAGGTCTGCGCCAACCCCGAGAAGAAGTGGGTCCGGGAGTACATCAACAGCCTGGAAA
TGAGTGGCGCGCCGTCGACCTCCATCACGGCCTATAAGAGTGAGGGGGAGTCAGCGGAGTTCTCCTTCCC
ACTCAACCTTGGAGAGGAAAGCCTGCAGGGAGAGTTGAGATGGAAGGCAGAGAAGGCTCCTTCTTCCCAG
TCCTGGATCACCTTCTCCCTAAAGAACCAAAAGGTGTCTGTGCAGAAGTCTACTAGCAACCCCAAGTTCC
AGCTGTCCGAAACGCTCCCACTCACCCTTCAGATACCCCAGGTCTCCCTTCAGTTTGCTGGTTCTGGCAA
CCTGACCCTGACTCTGGACAGAGGGATACTGTATCAGGAAGTGAACCTGGTGGTGATGAAAGTGACTCAG
CCCGACAGCAACACTTTGACCTGTGAGGTGATGGGACCCACCTCACCCAAGATGAGACTGATCTTGAAGC
AGGAGAATCAGGAGGCCAGGGTCTCCAGGCAGGAGAAAGTGATTCAAGTGCAGGCCCCTGAAGCAGGGGT
GTGGCAATGTCTACTGAGTGAAGGTGAAGAGGTCAAGATGGACTCCAAGATCCAGGTTTTATCCAAAGGG
TTGAATTCCGGCAGCCTGCACCACATCCTGGACGCCC
