>Addgene plasmid #52027 | CCL5-bio-His | addgene partial sequence | sequence record 94862 | rb_glob_PA_term-R 5'-CCCATATGTCCTTCCGAGTG-3'
ATAAATTTCCTTTATTAGCCAGAGGTCGAGGTCGGGGGATCCTTAATTAATCACGTGTCTAGACTCAATG
GTGGTGATGGTGGTGGGGGCCCAGAGGGGCCAGAGGAGGCAGGTTCCTGTCCCTGTGGTTCCACAGCATC
TTCTGGGCGTCCAGGATGTGGTGCAGGCTGCCGGAATTCAACCCTTTGGATAAAACCTGGATCTTGGAGT
CCATCTTGACCTCTTCACCTTCACTCAGTAGACATTGCCACACCCCTGCTTCAGGGGCCTGCACTTGAAT
CACTTTCTCCTGCCTGGAGACCCTGGCCTCCTGATTCTCCTGCTTCAAGATCAGTCTCATCTTGGGTGAG
GTGGGTCCCATCACCTCACAGGTCAAAGTGTTGCTGTCGGGCTGAGTCACTTTCATCACCACCAGGTTCA
CTTCCTGATACAGTATCCCTCTGTCCAGAGTCAGGGTCAGGTTGCCAGAACCAGCAAACTGAAGGGAGAC
CTGGGGTATCTGAAGGGTGAGTGGGAGCGTTTCGGACAGCTGGAACTTGGGGTTGCTAGTAGACTTCTGC
ACAGACACCTTTTGGTTCTTTAGGGAGAAGGTGATCCAGGACTGGGAAGAAGGAGCCTTCTCTGCCTTCC
ATCTCAACTCTCCCTGCAGGCTTTCCTCTCCAAGGTTGAGTGGGAAGGAGAACTCCGCTGACTCCCCCTC
ACTCTTATAGGCCGTGATGGAGGTCGACGGCGCGCCACTCATTTCCAGGCTGTTGATGTACTCCCGGACC
CACTTCTTCTCGGGGTTGGCGCAGACCTGTCTGTTCTTCCGGGTCACGAACACCACGGCGGGGTTGCTGC
ACTTGCCGCTGGTGTAGAAGTACTCTT
